Addgene plasmid #22589: Flag-HA-USP52
Depositing lab: Wade Harper. Depositing organization: Harvard Medical School. Publication: Defining the human deubiquitinating enzyme interaction landscape. Sowa ME, Bennett EJ, Gygi SP, Harper JW. Cell. 2009 Jul 23. 138(2):389-403. 10.1016/j.cell.2009.04.042 PubMed 19615732.
Backbone
  Vector backbone: pDEST_LTR_N_FLAG_HA_IRES_puro
  Backbone manufacturer: Harper_Lab
  Backbone size w/o insert (bp): 6521
  Vector type: Mammalian Expression, Retroviral
  Selectable markers: Puromycin
Growth in bacteria
  Bacterial resistance: Ampicillin, 100 μg/mL
  Growth temperature: 37°C
  Growth strain: DH5alpha
  Copy number: High Copy
Gene/Insert
  Gene/Insert name: USP52 (alt names: ubiquitin specific peptidase 52; FLJ39360, KIAA0710, PAN2, hPAN2)
  Species: H. sapiens (human)
  Mutation: None
  GenBank ID: BC024043.1
  Entrez Gene: PAN2 (a.k.a. USP52)
  Tag / fusion protein: HA (N terminal on backbone); FLAG (N terminal on backbone)
  Cloning method: Gateway Cloning; 5′ cloning site GATEWAY_LR (unknown if destroyed); 3′ cloning site GATEWAY_LR (unknown if destroyed)
  Sequencing primers: 5′ CAGCCCTCACTCCTTCTCTAGG; 3′ CAAGCGGCTTCGGCCAGTAAC
Resource information
  A portion of this plasmid was derived from a plasmid made by: Marc_Vidal_Orfeome_collection
Terms and licenses: Academic/Nonprofit Terms; Industry Terms: Not Available to Industry
How to cite: Flag-HA-USP52 was a gift from Wade Harper (Addgene plasmid # 22589 ; http://n2t.net/addgene:22589 ; RRID:Addgene_22589)
