[The description below was written by a language model from this plasmid's Addgene catalogue record and pLannotate feature annotations shown in this document.]
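Description:
Flag-HA-USP52 is a gammaretroviral mammalian expression plasmid built by Gateway LR recombination into the destination vector pDEST_LTR_N_FLAG_HA_IRES_puro. It carries the human USP52 open reading frame, now more commonly known as PAN2, the catalytic subunit of the poly(A)-nuclease deadenylation complex. The record lists no mutation, and the ORF derives in part from an ORFeome collection clone. In bacteria the plasmid is maintained through a high-copy ColE1/pUC-type origin and selected with ampicillin via the β-lactamase gene. Fragments of lacI, lacZα, rop, bom and a tetracycline resistance gene in the annotation appear to be non-functional backbone remnants.

The viral cassette is flanked by murine embryonic stem cell virus 5′ and 3′ LTRs, with the MESV Ψ packaging signal and a truncated MMLV gag segment lacking its start codon, which together allow the transcript to be packaged into retroviral particles when gag, pol and env are supplied in trans. No separate internal promoter is annotated, so expression is presumably driven from the 5′ LTR. Downstream of gag sit FLAG and HA epitope sequences, an attB1 site, the PAN2 coding sequence and attB2, giving an N-terminally FLAG-HA tagged protein. An EMCV IRES then directs translation of puromycin N-acetyltransferase from the same transcript, so puromycin selection enriches for cells that also express the tagged protein.

The construct is suited to making stably transduced mammalian cell lines. The dual tag supports affinity purification and detection, consistent with the associated study mapping interaction partners of human deubiquitinating enzymes.
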