Features (pLannotate 1.2.2; 23 found; start..end, strand, type, name):
      1..417     +  CDS            gag (truncated): truncated Moloney murine leukemia virus (MMLV) gag gene lacking the start codon
    442..462     +  CDS            FLAG (fragment): FLAG® epitope tag, followed by an enterokinase cleavage site
    475..501     +  CDS            3xHA (fragment): three tandem HA epitope tags
    518..535     +  protein_bind   attB1 (fragment): mutant version of attB; core recombination site for the Gateway® BP reaction BP Clonase™
    541..4134    +  CDS            PAN2: PAN2_HUMAN - Also known as KIAA0710, USP52. Experimental evidence at protein level: Swiss-Prot protein existence level 1. Catalytic subunit of the poly(A)-nuclease (PAN) deadenylation complex, one of two cytoplasmic mRNA deadenylases involved in general and miRNA-mediated mRNA turnover. PAN specifically shortens poly(A) tails of RNA and the activity is stimulated by poly(A)-binding protein (PABP). PAN deadenylation is followed by rapid degradation of the shortened mRNA tails by the CCR4-NOT complex. Deadenylated mRNAs are then degraded by two alternative mechanisms, namely exosome-mediated 3'-
   4142..4158    -  protein_bind   attB2 (fragment): mutant version of attB; core recombination site for the Gateway® BP reaction BP Clonase™
   4277..4739    +  misc_feature   IRES: internal ribosome entry site (IRES) of the encephalomyocarditis virus (EMCV)
   4753..5352    +  CDS            PuroR: puromycin N-acetyltransferase; pac from Streptomyces alboniger; confers resistance to puromycin
   5428..5942    +  LTR            3' LTR: 3' long terminal repeat from murine embryonic stem cell virus
   6104..6120    -  protein_bind   lac operator: The lac repressor binds to the lac operator to inhibit transcription in E. coli. This inhibition can be relieved by adding lactose or isopropyl-β-D-thiogalactopyranoside (IPTG). lac repressor encoded by lacI
   6128..6158    -  promoter       lac promoter: promoter for the E. coli lac operon
   6173..6194    -  protein_bind   CAP binding site: CAP binding activates transcription in the presence of cAMP. E. coli catabolite activator protein
   6207..6299    -  CDS            lacI (fragment): lac repressor; lacI; The lac repressor binds to the lac operator to inhibit transcription in E. coli. This inhibition can be relieved by adding lactose or isopropyl-β-D-thiogalactopyranoside (IPTG).
   6482..7070    -  rep_origin     ori: high-copy-number ColE1/pMB1/pBR322/pUC origin of replication
   7241..8101    -  CDS            AmpR: β-lactamase; bla; confers resistance to ampicillin, carbenicillin, and related antibiotics
   8102..8206    -  promoter       AmpR promoter: bla
   8301..8336    +  CDS            rop (fragment): Rop protein, which maintains plasmids at low copy number; rop
   8438..8537    +  misc_feature   bom (fragment): basis of mobility region from pBR322
   8543..8692    -  CDS            lacZα (fragment): LacZα fragment of β-galactosidase; lacZ fragment
   8692..8893    -  CDS            TcR (fragment): tetracycline efflux protein; tet; confers resistance to tetracycline
   8894..8992    +  CDS            env (fragment): murine leukemia virus gPr80 envelope polyprotein precursor; env; proteolytically cleaved into gp70SU and p15TM subunits
   9034..9550    +  LTR            5' LTR: 5' long terminal repeat from murine embryonic stem cell virus
   9614..9955    +  misc_feature   MESV Ψ: packaging signal of murine embryonic stem cell virus
>Addgene plasmid #22589 | Flag-HA-USP52 | addgene full sequence | sequence record 313925 | Addgene NGS Result
GGCCAGACTGTTACCACTCCCTTAAGTTTGACCTTAGGTCACTGGAAAGATGTCGAGCGGATCGCTCACA
ACCAGTCGGTAGATGTCAAGAAGAGACGTTGGGTTACCTTCTGCTCTGCAGAATGGCCAACCTTTAACGT
CGGATGGCCGCGAGACGGCACCTTTAACCGAGACCTCATCACCCAGGTTAAGATCAAGGTCTTTTCACCT
GGCCCGCATGGACACCCAGACCAGGTCCCCTACATCGTGACCTGGGAAGCCTTGGCTTTTGACCCCCCTC
CCTGGGTCAAGCCCTTTGTACACCCTAAGCCTCCGCCTCCTCTTCCTCCATCCGCCCCGTCTCTCCCCCT
TGAACCTCCTCGTTCGACCCCGCCTCGATCCTCCCTTTATCCAGCCCTCACTCCTTCTCTAGGCGCCGGA
ATTAGATCTGCCACCATGGACTACAAGGATGACGATGACAAGCTCGATGGAGGATACCCATACGATGTTC
CAGATTACGCTGCTCGAGGTTATCAAACAAGTTTGTACAAAAAAGTTGGCATGAACTTTGAGGGTCTGGA
CCCTGGACTGGCAGAATATGCCCCAGCCATGCATTCTGCCCTGGACCCTGTCTTGGATGCCCACCTGAAC
CCAAATCTGCTACAGAATGTGGAGCTGGACCCAGAGGGAGTGGCCTTGGAGGCTCTTCCCGTCCAGGAAT
CAGTGCACATAATGGAAGGTGTCTACTCTGAATTGCACAGCGTGGTGGCTGAAGTGGGTGTACCTGTTTC
CGTCTCCCACTTTGACTTGCACGAGGAGATGCTGTGGGTGGGGAGCCACGGGGGCCATGCCACTTCATTT
TTTGGCCCAGCCTTGGAGCGCTACTCATCCTTTCAAGTCAATGGCAGTGATGATATTCGGCAGATCCAGA
GCCTGGAGAATGGTATCCTTTTTCTCACCAAGAACAACCTCAAGTATATGGCCCGTGGGGGCCTCATTAT
ATTTGATTACCTGCTGGATGAGAATGAGGATATGCACAGTCTCCTACTGACTGACAGCAGCACTCTACTC
GTTGGTGGGCTGCAGAATCACATACTAGAGATTGATCTTAACACTGTCCAGGAGACTCAGAAGTATGCAG
TAGAGACGCCTGGAGTCACCATCATGAGACAGACAAATCGCTTCTTCTTCTGCGGCCACACGTCTGGCAA
GGTTTCCCTGAGAGACCTCCGTACTTTTAAGGTGGAACATGAGTTTGATGCCTTCTCAGGAAGTCTGTCA
GACTTTGATGTGCATGGCAACCTGCTAGCTGCCTGTGGCTTCTCCAGCCGCCTCACTGGCCTGGCCTGCG
ACCGTTTCCTCAAGGTGTATGATTTGCGCATGATGCGTGCCATCACACCACTTCAAGTACATGTGGATCC
TGCCTTCTTGCGCTTCATTCCTACATATACTTCTCGTCTTGCTATCATCTCTCAGTCAGGGCAGTGCCAA
TTCTGTGAACCCACAGGCCTGGCCAACCCAGCCGATATCTTTCATGTGAATCCTGTGGGGCCTCTGCTAA
TGACATTTGATGTGTCAGCCAGCAAGCAGGCTCTGGCCTTTGGGGATTCTGAGGGCTGTGTGCACCTCTG
GACTGATTCCCCGGAGCCTTCCTTCAACCCCTACTCCCGTGAGACTGAGTTTGCTTTGCCGTGTCTCGTG
GACTCACTGCCTCCTCTGGACTGGAGCCAGGACCTGCTGCCTCTTTCCCTCATCCCTGTCCCACTCACCA
CTGACACACTTCTCTCTGATTGGCCTGCTGCCAACTCTGCTCCAGCTCCCAGGCGAGCACCACCCGTGGA
TGCAGAGATTCTGCGCACCATGAAGAAGGTGGGCTTCATTGGCTATGCGCCCAATCCCCGCACCAGGCTG
CGCAATCAGATACCCTACAGACTCAAGGAGTCAGACAGTGAATTTGACAGCTTCAGCCAGGTCACTGAGT
CACCAGTAGGACGAGAAGAGGAACCACATCTCCACATGGTTTCTAAGAAATACCGCAAGGTGACCATCAA
ATATTCCAAGCTAGGGCTGGAGGACTTTGACTTCAAACACTACAATAAGACCTTGTTTGCTGGATTAGAG
CCCCACATTCCCAACGCCTACTGTAACTGCATGATCCAGGTGCTCTATTTCCTGGAGCCTGTACGCTGTC
TAATTCAAAACCACCTTTGCCAGAAGGAGTTCTGTCTGGCATGTGAGCTGGGCTTCCTGTTTCACATGTT
GGACCTCTCTCGTGGTGACCCTTGCCAGGGCAATAATTTTCTTCGGGCATTCCGTACTATTCCTGAGGCC
TCAGCCCTCGGTCTAATCCTGGCTGACTCAGATGAGGCCTCAGGCAAGGGCAATCTGGCCAGGCTCATTC
AGAGGTGGAATCGCTTCATTCTCACTCAACTGCATCAAGATATGCAGGAGCTGGAAATACCACAGGCTTA
TCGAGGTGCTGGAGGCAGCAGCTTTTGCTCATCGGGGGACTCTGTTATTGGGCAGCTCTTCAGCTGTGAG
ATGGAGAACTGCAGCCTCTGCCGCTGTGGCAGTGAGACCGTGCGAGCCTCATCCACTCTGCTTTTCACAC
TCTCCTACCCTGATGATAAAACTGGGAAGAACTATGACTTTGCTCAGGTGCTGAAGCGAAGCATCTGCCT
GGACCAGAATACACAGGCCTGGTGTGACACCTGTGAAAAGTACCAGCCCACGATTCAGACCCGCAACATC
CGCCATCTGCCAGATATTCTTGTCATCAATTGTGAGGTGAACAGCTCAAAAGAGGCTGATTTCTGGAGAA
TGCAGGCTGAGGTTGCCTTCAAGATGGCAGTAAAGAAACACGGTGGGGAAATCTCCAAGAACAAGGAATT
TGCTTTGGCTGATTGGAAGGAACTAGGGAGTCCAGAGGGTGTGCTGGTGTGTCCCTCCATTGAGGAGTTG
AAGAACGTCTGGCTTCCTTTCTCCATTCGCATGAAGATGACCAAAAACAAAGGGCTGGATGTTTGCAATT
GGACTGATGGGGATGAGATGCAGTGGGGCCCAGCCAGGGCAGAGGAGGAGCATGGTGTCTATGTGTATGA
CCTGATGGCTACTGTGGTACACATCCTGGACTCACGCACAGGGGGCAGCCTGGTGGCTCACATCAAAGTT
GGAGAGACCTACCACCAGCGCAAGGAGGGCGTTACTCACCAGCAGTGGTATCTGTTCAATGACTTTCTTA
TTGAACCTATTGATAAGCATGAAGCTGTGCAGTTTGACATGAATTGGAAAGTACCTGCAATCCTTTATTA
TGTCAAACGGAATCTCAATTCCAGATACAACCTGAACATCAAGAACCCTATTGAGGCAAGTGTCTTGCTG
GCTGAAGCCTCGCTGGCACGGAAGCAGCGGAAAACACATACTACCTTTATTCCACTGATGCTGAATGAGA
TGCCACAGATTGGGGACCTGGTGGGTCTGGATGCTGAGTTTGTCACCCTTAATGAGGAGGAAGCAGAGTT
ACGCAGTGATGGTACCAAGTCTACCATTAAACCAAGCCAGATGTCAGTAGCCAGGATTACCTGTGTTCGG
GGCCAGGGACCCAATGAGGGTATCCCCTTCATTGATGACTACATCTCTACCCAGGAGCAGGTGGTGGATT
ACTTGACTCAATACTCGGGTATAAAGCCTGGTGACCTCGATGCCAAAATTTCCTCCAAGCACCTAACAAC
TCTCAAGTCTACCTACTTAAAGCTTCGTTTTCTCATTGACATTGGAGTCAAGTTTGTGGGTCATGGCCTG
CAGAAGGACTTCCGGGTCATCAACCTGATGGTGCCCAAGGACCAAGTCCTTGACACTGTCTACCTGTTCC
ATATGCCCCGAAAACGAATGATTTCCCTGCGATTCCTTGCTTGGTACTTTCTGGACCTGAAGATTCAAGG
GGAAACCCATGACAGTATTGAGGATGCCCGCACAGCCCTTCAGCTGTACCGAAAGTATCTGGAGCTAAGC
AAAAATGGCACTGAGCCTGAGTCTTTCCACAAGGTGCTCAAGGGTCTTTATGAGAAGGGCAGAAAGATGG
ACTGGAAGGTGCCTGAGCCTGAGGGCCAAACAAGTCCCAAGAATGCAGCTGTCTTCTCCTCAGTGCTGGC
GCTCTGCCCAATTTCTTGTACAAAGTGGTTCGATAACGAATTCCGCCCCCCCCCCCTAACGTTACTGGCC
GAAGCCGCTTGGAATAAGGCCGGTGTGCGTTTGTCTATATGTTATTTTCCACCATATTGCCGTCTTTTGG
CAATGTGAGGGCCCGGAAACCTGGCCCTGTCTTCTTGACGAGCATTCCTAGGGGTCTTTCCCCTCTCGCC
AAAGGAATGCAAGGTCTGTTGAATGTCGTGAAGGAAGCAGTTCCTCTGGAAGCTTCTTGAAGACAAACAA
CGTCTGTAGCGACCCTTTGCAGGCAGCGGAACCCCCCACCTGGCGACAGGTGCCTCTGCGGCCAAAAGCC
ACGTGTATAAGATACACCTGCAAAGGCGGCACAACCCCAGTGCCACGTTGTGAGTTGGATAGTTGTGGAA
AGAGTCAAATGGCTCTCCTCAAGCGTATTCAACAAGGGGCTGAAGGATGCCCAGAAGGTACCCCATTGTA
TGGGATCTGATCTGGGGCCTCGGTGCACATGCTTTACATGTGTTTAGTCGAGGTTAAAAAAACGTCTAGG
CCCCCCGAACCACGGGGACGTGGTTTTCCTTTGAAAAACACGATGATAATATGGCCACAACCATGACCGA
GTACAAGCCCACGGTGCGCCTCGCCACCCGCGACGACGTCCCCAGGGCCGTACGCACCCTCGCCGCCGCG
TTCGCCGACTACCCCGCCACGCGCCACACCGTCGATCCGGACCGCCACATCGAGCGGGTCACCGAGCTGC
AAGAACTCTTCCTCACGCGCGTCGGGCTCGACATCGGCAAGGTGTGGGTCGCGGACGACGGCGCCGCGGT
GGCGGTCTGGACCACGCCGGAGAGCGTCGAAGCGGGGGCGGTGTTCGCCGAGATCGGCCCGCGCATGGCC
GAGTTGAGCGGTTCCCGGCTGGCCGCGCAGCAACAGATGGAAGGCCTCCTGGCGCCGCACCGGCCCAAGG
AGCCCGCGTGGTTCCTGGCCACCGTCGGCGTCTCGCCCGACCACCAGGGCAAGGGTCTGGGCAGCGCCGT
CGTGCTCCCCGGAGTGGAGGCGGCCGAGCGCGCCGGGGTGCCCGCCTTCCTGGAGACCTCCGCGCCCCGC
AACCTCCCCTTCTACGAGCGGCTCGGCTTCACCGTCACCGCCGACGTCGAGGTGCCCGAAGGACCGCGCA
CCTGGTGCATGACCCGCAAGCCCGGTGCCTGATGCATCGATGTCGACCTGCAGCCAAGCTTATCGATAAA
ATAAAAGATTTTATTTAGTCTCCAGAAAAAGGGGGGAATGAAAGACCCCACCTGTAGGTTTGGCAAGCTA
GCTTAAGTAACGCCATTTTGCAAGGCATGGAAAATACATAACTGAGAATAGAGAAGTTCAGATCAAGGTT
AGGAACAGAGAGACAGCAGAATATGGGCCAAACAGGATATCTGTGGTAAGCAGTTCCTGCCCCGGCTCAG
GGCCAAGAACAGATGGTCCCCAGATGCGGTCCCGCCCTCAGCAGTTTCTAGAGAACCATCAGATGTTTCC
AGGGTGCCCCAAGGACCTGAAATGACCCTGTGCCTTATTTGAACTAACCAATCAGTTCGCTTCTCGCTTC
TGTTCGCGCGCTTCTGCTCCCCGAGCTCAATAAAAGAGCCCACAACCCCTCACTCGGCGCGCCAGTCCTC
CGATAGACTGCGTCGCCCGGGTACCCGTGTATCCAATAAACCCTCTTGCAGTTGCATCCGACTTGTGGTC
TCGCTGTTCCTTGGGAGGGTCTCCTCTGAGTGATTGACTACCCGTCAGCGGGGGTCTTTCATGGGTAACA
GTTTCTTGAAGTTGGAGAACAACATTCTGAGGGTAGGAGTCGAATATTAAGTAATCCTGACTCAATTAGC
CACTGTTTTGAATCCACATACTCCAATACTCCTGAAATAGTTCATTATGGACAGCGCAGAAAGAGCTGGG
GAGAATTGTGAAATTGTTATCCGCTCACAATTCCACACAACATACGAGCCGGAAGCATAAAGTGTAAAGC
CTGGGGTGCCTAATGAGTGAGCTAACTCACATTAATTGCGTTGCGCTCACTGCCCGCTTTCCAGTCGGGA
AACCTGTCGTGCCAGCTGCATTAATGAATCGGCCAACGCGCGGGGAGAGGCGGTTTGCGTATTGGGCGCT
CTTCCGCTTCCTCGCTCACTGACTCGCTGCGCTCGGTCGTTCGGCTGCGGCGAGCGGTATCAGCTCACTC
AAAGGCGGTAATACGGTTATCCACAGAATCAGGGGATAACGCAGGAAAGAACATGTGAGCAAAAGGCCAG
CAAAAGGCCAGGAACCGTAAAAAGGCCGCGTTGCTGGCGTTTTTCCATAGGCTCCGCCCCCCTGACGAGC
ATCACAAAAATCGACGCTCAAGTCAGAGGTGGCGAAACCCGACAGGACTATAAAGATACCAGGCGTTTCC
CCCTGGAAGCTCCCTCGTGCGCTCTCCTGTTCCGACCCTGCCGCTTACCGGATACCTGTCCGCCTTTCTC
CCTTCGGGAAGCGTGGCGCTTTCTCATAGCTCACGCTGTAGGTATCTCAGTTCGGTGTAGGTCGTTCGCT
CCAAGCTGGGCTGTGTGCACGAACCCCCCGTTCAGCCCGACCGCTGCGCCTTATCCGGTAACTATCGTCT
TGAGTCCAACCCGGTAAGACACGACTTATCGCCACTGGCAGCAGCCACTGGTAACAGGATTAGCAGAGCG
AGGTATGTAGGCGGTGCTACAGAGTTCTTGAAGTGGTGGCCTAACTACGGCTACACTAGAAGAACAGTAT
TTGGTATCTGCGCTCTGCTGAAGCCAGTTACCTTCGGAAAAAGAGTTGGTAGCTCTTGATCCGGCAAACA
AACCACCGCTGGTAGCGGTGGTTTTTTTGTTTGCAAGCAGCAGATTACGCGCAGAAAAAAAGGATCTCAA
GAAGATCCTTTGATCTTTTCTACGGGGTCTGACGCTCAGTGGAACGAAAACTCACGTTAAGGGATTTTGG
TCATGAGATTATCAAAAAGGATCTTCACCTAGATCCTTTTAAATTAAAAATGAAGTTTTAAATCAATCTA
AAGTATATATGAGTAAACTTGGTCTGACAGTTACCAATGCTTAATCAGTGAGGCACCTATCTCAGCGATC
TGTCTATTTCGTTCATCCATAGTTGCCTGACTCCCCGTCGTGTAGATAACTACGATACGGGAGGGCTTAC
CATCTGGCCCCAGTGCTGCAATGATACCGCGAGACCCACGCTCACCGGCTCCAGATTTATCAGCAATAAA
CCAGCCAGCCGGAAGGGCCGAGCGCAGAAGTGGTCCTGCAACTTTATCCGCCTCCATCCAGTCTATTAAT
TGTTGCCGGGAAGCTAGAGTAAGTAGTTCGCCAGTTAATAGTTTGCGCAACGTTGTTGCCATTGCTACAG
GCATCGTGGTGTCACGCTCGTCGTTTGGTATGGCTTCATTCAGCTCCGGTTCCCAACGATCAAGGCGAGT
TACATGATCCCCCATGTTGTGCAAAAAAGCGGTTAGCTCCTTCGGTCCTCCGATCGTTGTCAGAAGTAAG
TTGGCCGCAGTGTTATCACTCATGGTTATGGCAGCACTGCATAATTCTCTTACTGTCATGCCATCCGTAA
GATGCTTTTCTGTGACTGGTGAGTACTCAACCAAGTCATTCTGAGAATAGTGTATGCGGCGACCGAGTTG
CTCTTGCCCGGCGTCAATACGGGATAATACCGCGCCACATAGCAGAACTTTAAAAGTGCTCATCATTGGA
AAACGTTCTTCGGGGCGAAAACTCTCAAGGATCTTACCGCTGTTGAGATCCAGTTCGATGTAACCCACTC
GTGCACCCAACTGATCTTCAGCATCTTTTACTTTCACCAGCGTTTCTGGGTGAGCAAAAACAGGAAGGCA
AAATGCCGCAAAAAAGGGAATAAGGGCGACACGGAAATGTTGAATACTCATACTCTTCCTTTTTCAATAT
TATTGAAGCATTTATCAGGGTTATTGTCTCATGAGCGGATACATATTTGAATGTATTTAGAAAAATAAAC
AAATAGGGGTTCCGCGCACATTTCCCCGAAAAGTGCCACCTGACGTCTAAGAAACCATTATTATCATGAC
ATTAACCTATAAAAATAGGCGTATCACGAGGCCCTTTCGTCTCGCGCGTTTCGGTGATGACGGTGAAAAC
CTCTGACACATGCAGCTCCCGGAGACGGTCACAGCTTGTCTGTAAGCGGATGCCGGGAGCAGACAAGCCC
GTCAGGGCGCGTCAGCGGGTGTTGGCGGGTGTCGGGGCTGGCTTAACTATGCGGCATCAGAGCAGATTGT
ACTGAGAGTGCACCATATGCGGTGTGAAATACCGCACAGATGCGTAAGGAGAAAATACCGCATCAGGCGC
CATTCGCCATTCAGGCTGCGCAACTGTTGGGAAGGGCGATCGGTGCGGGCCTCTTCGCTATTACGCCAGC
TGGCGAAAGGGGGATGTGCTGCAAGGCGATTAAGTTGGGTAACGCCAGGGTTTTCCCAGTCACGACGTTG
TAAAACGACGGCGCAAGGAATGGTGCATGCAAGGAGATGGCGCCCAACAGTCCCCCGGCCACGGGGCCTG
CCACCATACCCACGCCGAAACAAGCGCTCATGAGCCCGAAGTGGCGAGCCCGATCTTCCCCATCGGTGAT
GTCGGCGATATAGGCGCCAGCAACCGCACCTGTGGCGCCGGTGATGCCGGCCACGATGCGTCCGGCGTAG
AGGCGATTAGTCCAATTTGTTAAAGACAGGATATCAGTGGTCCAGGCTCTAGTTTTGACTCAACAATATC
ACCAGCTGAAGCCTATAGAGTACGAGCCATAGATAAAATAAAAGATTTTATTTAGTCTCCAGAAAAAGGG
GGGAATGAAAGACCCCACCTGTAGGTTTGGCAAGCTAGCTTAAGTAACGCCATTTTGCAAGGCATGGAAA
ATACATAACTGAGAATAGAGAAGTTCAGATCAAGGTTAGGAACAGAGAGACAGCAGAATATGGGCCAAAC
AGGATATCTGTGGTAAGCAGTTCCTGCCCCGGCTCAGGGCCAAGAACAGATGGTCCCCAGATGCGGTCCC
GCCCTCAGCAGTTTCTAGAGAACCATCAGATGTTTCCAGGGTGCCCCAAGGACCTGAAATGACCCTGTGC
CTTATTTGAACTAACCAATCAGTTCGCTTCTCGCTTCTGTTCGCGCGCTTCTGCTCCCCGAGCTCAATAA
AAGAGCCCACAACCCCTCACTCGGCGCGCCAGTCCTCCGATAGACTGCGTCGCCCGGGTACCCGTATTCC
CAATAAAGCCTCTTGCTGTTTGCATCCGAATCGTGGACTCGCTGATCCTTGGGAGGGTCTCCTCAGATTG
ATTGACTGCCCACCTCGGGGGTCTTTCATTTGGAGGTTCCACCGAGATTTGGAGACCCCTGCCCAGGGAC
CACCGACCCCCCCGCCGGGAGGTAAGCTGGCCAGCGGTCGTTTCGTGTCTGTCTCTGTCTTTGTGCGTGT
TTGTGCCGGCATCTAATGTTTGCGCCTGCGTCTGTACTAGTTAGCTAACTAGCTCTGTATCTGGCGGACC
CGTGGTGGAACTGACGAGTTCTGAACACCCGGCCGCAACCCTGGGAGACGTCCCAGGGACTTTGGGGGCC
GTTTTTGTGGCCCGACCTGAGGAAGGGAGTCGATGTGGAATCCGACCCCGTCAGGATATGTGGTTCTGGT
AGGAGACGAGAACCTAAAACAGTTCCCGCCTCCGTCTGAATTTTTGCTTTCGGTTTGGAACCGAAGCCGC
GCGTCTTGTCTGCTGCAGCGCTGCAGCATCGTTCTGTGTTGTCTCTGTCTGACTGTGTTTCTGTATTTGT
CTGAAAATTAG
